Addgene plasmid #107291: RINS1(mut)
Purpose: Plasmid for the expression of the inactive mutant of RINS1 sensor
Depositing lab: Dmytro Yushchenko. Publication: A Ratiometric Sensor for Imaging Insulin Secretion in Single beta Cells. Schifferer M, Yushchenko DA, Stein F, Bolbat A, Schultz C. Cell Chem Biol. 2017 Apr 20;24(4):525-531.e4. doi: 10.1016/j.chembiol.2017.03.001. Epub 2017 Mar 30. PubMed 28366620.
Backbone
  Vector backbone: C1
  Vector type: Mammalian Expression
  Selectable markers: Neomycin, mCherry, sfGFP
Growth in bacteria
  Bacterial resistance: Kanamycin, 50 μg/mL
  Growth temperature: 37°C
  Growth strain: DH5alpha
  Copy number: High Copy
Gene/Insert
  Gene/Insert name: RINS1(mut)
  Species: H. sapiens (human), Synthetic
  Insert size (bp): 1812
  Mutation: two Arg/Ser mutations at the beginning and in the end of the C-chain of insulin to prevent the cleavege of C-peptide upon insulin maturation
  Promoter: CMV
  Tag / fusion protein: sfGFP (C terminal on insert)
  Cloning method: Restriction Enzyme; 5′ cloning site unknown (unknown if destroyed); 3′ cloning site unknown (unknown if destroyed)
  Sequencing primers: 5′ CMV-F: CGCAAATGGGCGGTAGGCGTG; pEGFP-FP:TTTAGTGAACCGTCAGATC; 3′ pEGFP_C2-RP: TTTAAAGCAAGTAAAACCTC; SV40pA-R: GAAATTTGTGATGCTATTGC
Terms and licenses: Academic/Nonprofit Terms; Industry Terms: Not Available to Industry
How to cite: RINS1(mut) was a gift from Dmytro Yushchenko (Addgene plasmid # 107291 ; http://n2t.net/addgene:107291 ; RRID:Addgene_107291)
