[The description below was written by a language model from this plasmid's Addgene catalogue record and pLannotate feature annotations shown in this document.]
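Description:
RINS1(mut) is a mammalian expression plasmid built on a C1-type backbone (5,784 nt in the sequenced record) that encodes the inactive control version of the RINS1 ratiometric insulin secretion sensor. It is maintained in E. coli at high copy from a ColE1/pUC-type origin and also carries an f1 origin. A single Tn5 NeoR/KanR gene sits behind tandem bacterial (bla) and SV40 early promoters and ends in an HSV TK polyadenylation signal, so it gives kanamycin resistance in bacteria and neomycin/G418 selection in mammalian cells. Short hits annotated as ble, bGH poly(A) and SV40 large T antigen are fragments and most likely backbone remnants rather than functional elements.

The payload, listed as an 1,812 bp insert of human and synthetic origin, is driven by the CMV immediate early enhancer and promoter and terminated by the SV40 poly(A) signal. The feature table shows a single tandem arrangement on one strand: an N-terminal portion of human insulin precursor, mCherry, a second insulin fragment (which the annotation tool matched to a horse entry, although the record gives the species as human), and then superfolder GFP at the C terminus. mCherry therefore lies between the two insulin fragments, consistent with placement in the C-peptide region, while sfGFP is attached after the remaining insulin sequence. In this mutant, two Arg/Ser substitutions at the beginning and end of the insulin C-chain prevent cleavage of the C-peptide during insulin maturation, so the red and green fluorophores should remain joined in one polypeptide. The construct thus serves as a non-responsive control alongside the functional sensor in imaging of insulin secretion in single beta cells.
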