Features (pLannotate 1.2.2; 17 found; start..end, strand, type, name):
     61..364     +  enhancer       CMV enhancer: human cytomegalovirus immediate early enhancer
    365..568     +  promoter       CMV promoter: human cytomegalovirus (CMV) immediate early promoter
    591..628     +  misc_feature   MCS (fragment): multiple cloning site
    633..848     +  CDS            INS (fragment): INS_HUMAN - Experimental evidence at protein level: Swiss-Prot protein existence level 1. Insulin decreases blood glucose concentration. It increases cell permeability to monosaccharides, amino acids and fatty acids. It accelerates glycolysis, the pentose phosphate cycle, and glycogen synthesis in liver. From Homo sapiens (Human).
    849..1556    +  CDS            mCherry: mCherry is a basic (constitutively fluorescent) red fluorescent protein published in 2004, derived from Discosoma sp.. It is reported to be a very rapidly-maturing monomer with low acid sensitivity.
   1569..1688    +  CDS            INS (fragment) (sequence partly withheld): INS_HORSE - Experimental evidence at protein level: Swiss-Prot protein existence level 1. Insulin decreases blood glucose concentration. It increases cell permeability to monosaccharides, amino acids and fatty acids. It accelerates glycolysis, the pentose phosphate cycle, and glycogen synthesis in liver. From Equus caballus (Horse).
   1722..2435    +  CDS            Superfolder GFP: Superfolder GFP is a basic (constitutively fluorescent) green fluorescent protein published in 2005, derived from Aequorea victoria. It is reported to be a very rapidly-maturing weak dimer.
   2466..2549    +  CDS            large T antigen (fragment): large T antigen from SV40 (simian virus 40)
   2572..2693    +  polyA_signal   SV40 poly(A) signal: SV40 polyadenylation signal
   2727..3155    -  rep_origin     f1 ori (sequence partly withheld): f1 bacteriophage origin of replication; arrow indicates direction of (+) strand synthesis
   3182..3286    +  promoter       AmpR promoter: bla
   3288..3645    +  promoter       SV40 promoter: SV40 enhancer and early promoter
   3680..4474    +  CDS            NeoR/KanR: aminoglycoside phosphotransferase from Tn5; aph(3')-II (or nptII); confers resistance to neomycin, kanamycin, and G418 (Geneticin®)
   4495..4647    +  CDS            ble (fragment): BLE_KLEPN - Experimental evidence at protein level: Swiss-Prot protein existence level 1. Binding protein with a strong affinity to the bleomycin family of antibiotics. Binds to CL990; an antimitotic-antibiotic compound. From Klebsiella pneumoniae.
   4706..4753    +  polyA_signal   HSV TK poly(A) signal: herpes simplex virus thymidine kinase polyadenylation signal (Cole and Stacy, 1985)
   4844..4860    -  polyA_signal   bGH poly(A) signal (fragment): bovine growth hormone polyadenylation signal
   5082..5670    +  rep_origin     ori: high-copy-number ColE1/pMB1/pBR322/pUC origin of replication
>Addgene plasmid #107291 | RINS1(mut) | addgene full sequence | sequence record 209471 | Addgene NGS Result
TAGTTATTAATAGTAATCAATTACGGGGTCATTAGTTCATAGCCCATATATGGAGTTCCGCGTTACATAA
CTTACGGTAAATGGCCCGCCTGGCTGACCGCCCAACGACCCCCGCCCATTGACGTCAATAATGACGTATG
TTCCCATAGTAACGCCAATAGGGACTTTCCATTGACGTCAATGGGTGGAGTATTTACGGTAAACTGCCCA
CTTGGCAGTACATCAAGTGTATCATATGCCAAGTACGCCCCCTATTGACGTCAATGACGGTAAATGGCCC
GCCTGGCATTATGCCCAGTACATGACCTTATGGGACTTTCCTACTTGGCAGTACATCTACGTATTAGTCA
TCGCTATTACCATGGTGATGCGGTTTTGGCAGTACATCAATGGGCGTGGATAGCGGTTTGACTCACGGGG
ATTTCCAAGTCTCCACCCCATTGACGTCAATGGGAGTTTGTTTTGGCACCAAAATCAACGGGACTTTCCA
AAATGTCGTAACAACTCCGCCCCATTGACGCAAATGGGCGGTAGGCGTGTACGGTGGGAGGTCTATATAA
GCAGAGCTGGTTTAGTGAACCGTCAGATCCGCTAGCGCTACCGGACTCAGATCTCGAGCTCAAGCTTCCG
CCATGGCCCTGTGGATGCGCCTCCTGCCCCTGCTGGCGCTGCTGGCCCTCTGGGGACCTGACCCAGCCGC
AGCCTTTGTGAACCAACACCTGTGCGGCTCACACCTGGTGGAAGCTCTCTACCTAGTGTGCGGGGAACGA
GGCTTCTTCTACACACCCAAGACCAGCCGGGAGGCAGAGGACCTGCAGGTGGGGCAGGTGGAGCTGGGCG
GGGGCCCTATGGTGAGCAAGGGCGAGGAGGATAACATGGCCATCATCAAGGAGTTCATGCGCTTCAAGGT
GCACATGGAGGGCTCCGTGAACGGCCACGAGTTCGAGATCGAGGGCGAGGGCGAGGGCCGCCCCTACGAG
GGCACCCAGACCGCCAAGCTGAAGGTGACCAAGGGTGGCCCCCTGCCCTTCGCCTGGGACATCCTGTCCC
CTCAGTTCATGTACGGCTCCAAGGCCTACGTGAAGCACCCCGCCGACATCCCCGACTACTTGAAGCTGTC
CTTCCCCGAGGGCTTCAAGTGGGAGCGCGTGATGAACTTCGAGGACGGCGGCGTGGTGACCGTGACCCAG
GACTCCTCCCTGCAGGACGGCGAGTTCATCTACAAGGTGAAGCTGCGCGGCACCAACTTCCCCTCCGACG
GCCCCGTAATGCAGAAGAAGACCATGGGCTGGGAGGCCTCCTCCGAGCGGATGTACCCCGAGGACGGCGC
CCTGAAGGGCGAGATCAAGCAGAGGCTGAAGCTGAAGGACGGCGGCCACTACGACGCTGAGGTCAAGACC
ACCTACAAGGCCAAGAAGCCCGTGCAGCTGCCCGGCGCCTACAACGTCAACATCAAGTTGGACATCACCT
CCCACAACGAGGACTACACCATCGTGGAACAGTACGAACGCGCCGAGGGCCGCCACTCCACCGGCGGCAT
GGACGAGCTGTACAAGGCTGCTGCTGCGGGCCCTGGTGCAGGCAGCCTGCAGCCCTTGGCCCTGGAGGGG
TCCCTGCAGAAGAGT
[63 nt withheld, positions 1626-1688]
TTGGATCCACCGGTCGCCACCGGTGCAGGAGCTATGAGCAAGGGCGAGGAGCTGTTCACCGGCGTGGTGC
CCATCCTGGTGGAGCTGGACGGCGACGTGAACGGCCACAAGTTCAGCGTGCGCGGCGAGGGCGAGGGCGA
CGCCACCAACGGCAAGCTGACCCTGAAGTTCATCTGCACCACCGGCAAGCTGCCCGTGCCCTGGCCCACC
CTGGTGACCACCCTGACCTACGGCGTGCAGTGCTTCAGCCGCTACCCCGACCACATGAAGCGCCACGACT
TCTTCAAGAGCGCCATGCCCGAGGGCTACGTGCAGGAGCGCACCATCAGCTTCAAGGACGACGGCACCTA
CAAGACCCGCGCCGAGGTGAAGTTCGAGGGCGACACCCTGGTGAACCGCATCGAGCTGAAGGGCATCGAC
TTCAAGGAGGACGGCAACATCCTGGGCCACAAGCTGGAGTACAACTTCAACAGCCACAACGTGTACATCA
CCGCCGACAAGCAGAAGAACGGCATCAAGGCCAACTTCAAGATCCGCCACAACGTGGAGGACGGCAGCGT
GCAGCTGGCCGACCACTACCAGCAGAACACCCCCATCGGCGACGGCCCCGTGCTGCTGCCCGACAACCAC
TACCTGAGCACCCAGAGCCGCCTGAGCAAGGACCCCAACGAGAAGCGCGACCACATGGTGCTGCTGGAGT
TCGTGACCGCCGCCGGCATCACCCACGGCATGGACGAGCTGTACAAGGGCAGCTAAGTCGACGCGGCCGC
GACTCTAGATCATAATCAGCCATACCACATTTGTAGAGGTTTTACTTGCTTTAAAAAACCTCCCACACCT
CCCCCTGAACCTGAAACATAAAATGAATGCAATTGTTGTTGTTAACTTGTTTATTGCAGCTTATAATGGT
TACAAATAAAGCAATAGCATCACAAATTTCACAAATAAAGCATTTTTTTCACTGCATTCTAGTTGTGGTT
TGTCCAAACTCATCAATGTATCTTAAGGCGTAAATTGTAAGCGTTAATATTTTGTTAAAATTCGCGTTAA
ATTTTTGTTAAATCAGCTCATTTTTTAACCAATAGGCCGAAATCGGCAAAATCCCTTATAAATCAAAAGA
ATAGACCGAGATAGGGT
[37 nt withheld, positions 2826-2862]
AAAGAACGTGGACTCCAACGTCAAAGG
[49 nt withheld, positions 2890-2938]
T
[91 nt withheld, positions 2940-3030]
G
[124 nt withheld, positions 3032-3155]
CAGGTGGCACTTTTCGGGGAAATGTGCGCGGAACCCCTATTTGTTTATTTTTCTAAATACATTCAAATAT
GTATCCGCTCATGAGACAATAACCCTGATAAATGCTTCAATAATATTGAAAAAGGAAGAGTCCTGAGGCG
GAAAGAACCAGCTGTGGAATGTGTGTCAGTTAGGGTGTGGAAAGTCCCCAGGCTCCCCAGCAGGCAGAAG
TATGCAAAGCATGCATCTCAATTAGTCAGCAACCAGGTGTGGAAAGTCCCCAGGCTCCCCAGCAGGCAGA
AGTATGCAAAGCATGCATCTCAATTAGTCAGCAACCATAGTCCCGCCCCTAACTCCGCCCATCCCGCCCC
TAACTCCGCCCAGTTCCGCCCATTCTCCGCCCCATGGCTGACTAATTTTTTTTATTTATGCAGAGGCCGA
GGCCGCCTCGGCCTCTGAGCTATTCCAGAAGTAGTGAGGAGGCTTTTTTGGAGGCCTAGGCTTTTGCAAA
GATCGATCAAGAGACAGGATGAGGATCGTTTCGCATGATTGAACAAGATGGATTGCACGCAGGTTCTCCG
GCCGCTTGGGTGGAGAGGCTATTCGGCTATGACTGGGCACAACAGACAATCGGCTGCTCTGATGCCGCCG
TGTTCCGGCTGTCAGCGCAGGGGCGCCCGGTTCTTTTTGTCAAGACCGACCTGTCCGGTGCCCTGAATGA
ACTGCAAGACGAGGCAGCGCGGCTATCGTGGCTGGCCACGACGGGCGTTCCTTGCGCAGCTGTGCTCGAC
GTTGTCACTGAAGCGGGAAGGGACTGGCTGCTATTGGGCGAAGTGCCGGGGCAGGATCTCCTGTCATCTC
ACCTTGCTCCTGCCGAGAAAGTATCCATCATGGCTGATGCAATGCGGCGGCTGCATACGCTTGATCCGGC
TACCTGCCCATTCGACCACCAAGCGAAACATCGCATCGAGCGAGCACGTACTCGGATGGAAGCCGGTCTT
GTCGATCAGGATGATCTGGACGAAGAGCATCAGGGGCTCGCGCCAGCCGAACTGTTCGCCAGGCTCAAGG
CGAGCATGCCCGACGGCGAGGATCTCGTCGTGACCCATGGCGATGCCTGCTTGCCGAATATCATGGTGGA
AAATGGCCGCTTTTCTGGATTCATCGACTGTGGCCGGCTGGGTGTGGCGGACCGCTATCAGGACATAGCG
TTGGCTACCCGTGATATTGCTGAAGAGCTTGGCGGCGAATGGGCTGACCGCTTCCTCGTGCTTTACGGTA
TCGCCGCTCCCGATTCGCAGCGCATCGCCTTCTATCGCCTTCTTGACGAGTTCTTCTGAGCGGGACTCTG
GGGTTCGAAATGACCGACCAAGCGACGCCCAACCTGCCATCACGAGATTTCGATTCCACCGCCGCCTTCT
ATGAAAGGTTGGGCTTCGGAATCGTTTTCCGGGACGCCGGCTGGATGATCCTCCAGCGCGGGGATCTCAT
GCTGGAGTTCTTCGCCCACCCTAGGGGGAGGCTAACTGAAACACGGAAGGAGACAATACCGGAAGGAACC
CGCGCTATGACGGCAATAAAAAGACAGAATAAAACGCACGGTGTTGGGTCGTTTGTTCATAAACGCGGGG
TTCGGTCCCAGGGCTGGCACTCTGTCGATACCCCACCGAGACCCCATTGGGGCCAATACGCCCGCGTTTC
TTCCTTTTCCCCACCCCACCCCCCAAGTTCGGGTGAAGGCCCAGGGCTCGCAGCCAACGTCGGGGCGGCA
GGCCCTGCCATAGCCTCAGGTTACTCATATATACTTTAGATTGATTTAAAACTTCATTTTTAATTTAAAA
GGATCTAGGTGAAGATCCTTTTTGATAATCTCATGACCAAAATCCCTTAACGTGAGTTTTCGTTCCACTG
AGCGTCAGACCCCGTAGAAAAGATCAAAGGATCTTCTTGAGATCCTTTTTTTCTGCGCGTAATCTGCTGC
TTGCAAACAAAAAAACCACCGCTACCAGCGGTGGTTTGTTTGCCGGATCAAGAGCTACCAACTCTTTTTC
CGAAGGTAACTGGCTTCAGCAGAGCGCAGATACCAAATACTGTTCTTCTAGTGTAGCCGTAGTTAGGCCA
CCACTTCAAGAACTCTGTAGCACCGCCTACATACCTCGCTCTGCTAATCCTGTTACCAGTGGCTGCTGCC
AGTGGCGATAAGTCGTGTCTTACCGGGTTGGACTCAAGACGATAGTTACCGGATAAGGCGCAGCGGTCGG
GCTGAACGGGGGGTTCGTGCACACAGCCCAGCTTGGAGCGAACGACCTACACCGAACTGAGATACCTACA
GCGTGAGCTATGAGAAAGCGCCACGCTTCCCGAAGGGAGAAAGGCGGACAGGTATCCGGTAAGCGGCAGG
GTCGGAACAGGAGAGCGCACGAGGGAGCTTCCAGGGGGAAACGCCTGGTATCTTTATAGTCCTGTCGGGT
TTCGCCACCTCTGACTTGAGCGTCGATTTTTGTGATGCTCGTCAGGGGGGCGGAGCCTATGGAAAAACGC
CAGCAACGCGGCCTTTTTACGGTTCCTGGCCTTTTGCTGGCCTTTTGCTCACATGTTCTTTCCTGCGTTA
TCCCCTGATTCTGTGGATAACCGTATTACCGCCATGCAT
