>Addgene plasmid #107291 | RINS1(mut) | depositor partial sequence | sequence record 202413 | Insulin chain B (633-794)
ATGGCCCTGTGGATGCGCCTCCTGCCCCTGCTGGCGCTGCTGGCCCTCTGGGGACCTGACCCAGCCGCAG
CCTTTGTGAACCAACACCTGTGCGGCTCACACCTGGTGGAAGCTCTCTACCTAGTGTGCGGGGAACGAGG
CTTCTTCTACACACCCAAGACC
