>Addgene plasmid #107291 | RINS1(mut) | depositor partial sequence | sequence record 202414 | Insulin chain C (795-848) with the N-terminal mutation - first half
AGCCGGGAGGCAGAGGACCTGCAGGTGGGGCAGGTGGAGCTGGGCGGGGGCCCT
